Addgene plasmid #205988: pBSII-FRT-MCS
Purpose: (Empty Backbone) Vector containing FRT and FRT-F3 sites
Depositing lab: Sharon Torigoe. Depositing organization: Lewis & Clark College. Publication: A suboptimal OCT4-SOX2 binding site facilitates the naive-state specific function of a Klf4 enhancer. Waite JB, Boytz R, Traeger AR, Lind TM, Lumbao-Conradson K, Torigoe SE. PLoS One. 2024 Sep 30;19(9):e0311120. doi: 10.1371/journal.pone.0311120. eCollection 2024. PubMed 39348365.
Backbone
  Vector backbone: pBluescriptII SK+
  Modifications to backbone: Replaced original multiple cloning site with a variation, containing FRT and FRT-F3 sites for Flp recombinase
  Vector type: PCR vector
Growth in bacteria
  Bacterial resistance: Ampicillin, 100 μg/mL
  Growth temperature: 37°C
  Growth strain: DH5alpha
  Copy number: High Copy
Gene/Insert
  Cloning method: Restriction Enzyme
  Sequencing primers: 5′ M13F; 3′ M13R
Terms and licenses: Academic/Nonprofit Terms; Industry Terms: Not Available to Industry
How to cite: pBSII-FRT-MCS was a gift from Sharon Torigoe (Addgene plasmid # 205988 ; http://n2t.net/addgene:205988 ; RRID:Addgene_205988)
