[The description below was written by a language model from this plasmid's Addgene catalogue record and pLannotate feature annotations shown in this document.]
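Description:
pBSII-FRT-MCS is an empty cloning backbone of about 3.1 kb derived from pBluescriptII SK+. The original polylinker has been replaced by a modified multiple cloning site bracketed by recognition sites for Flp recombinase. It is maintained in E. coli as a high-copy plasmid through its ColE1/pUC-type origin and is selected with ampicillin via the β-lactamase gene and its native promoter. An f1 phage origin is also retained from the parent vector and would allow single-stranded DNA production with helper phage.

The cloning region sits between opposing T7 and T3 phage promoters, within the remnants of the pBluescript lacZα cassette (lac promoter, operator, CAP site and a lacZα fragment). The automated annotation identifies a wild-type FRT site just downstream of the T7 promoter, followed by a fragment of the pBluescript MCS. The catalogue entry states that a second, heterospecific FRT-F3 site is also present. This variant was not called in the feature table, but it presumably lies in the unannotated stretch between the MCS fragment and the T3 promoter. Because FRT and F3 recombine efficiently with copies of themselves but not with each other, a fragment cloned between them by restriction digestion becomes a directional cassette. Flp can exchange this cassette into a genomic landing site carrying the same pair of sites (recombinase-mediated cassette exchange).

The record contains no insert, eukaryotic promoter or mammalian selection marker, so the plasmid serves purely as a donor or shuttle scaffold. The associated publication concerns a Klf4 enhancer and its OCT4-SOX2 binding site, which suggests use for placing regulatory sequence variants at a defined locus, though the record does not spell this out. Inserts can be checked by sequencing from the flanking M13 primer sites.
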