Features (pLannotate 1.2.2; 13 found; start..end, strand, type, name):
     30..458     -  rep_origin     f1 ori (sequence partly withheld): f1 bacteriophage origin of replication; arrow indicates direction of (+) strand synthesis
    463..618     -  CDS            lacZα (fragment): LacZα fragment of β-galactosidase; lacZ fragment
    626..644     +  promoter       T7 promoter: promoter for bacteriophage T7 RNA polymerase
    676..723     +  protein_bind   FRT: FLP-mediated recombination occurs in the 8-bp core sequence TCTAGAAA (Turan and Bode, 2011). FLP recombinase from the Saccharomyces cerevisiae 2μ plasmid
    773..811     -  misc_feature   MCS (fragment): pBluescript multiple cloning site
    903..921     -  promoter       T3 promoter: promoter for bacteriophage T3 RNA polymerase
    966..982     -  protein_bind   lac operator: The lac repressor binds to the lac operator to inhibit transcription in E. coli. This inhibition can be relieved by adding lactose or isopropyl-β-D-thiogalactopyranoside (IPTG). lac repressor encoded by lacI
    990..1020    -  promoter       lac promoter: promoter for the E. coli lac operon
   1035..1056    -  protein_bind   CAP binding site: CAP binding activates transcription in the presence of cAMP. E. coli catabolite activator protein
   1069..1161    -  CDS            lacI (fragment): lac repressor; lacI; The lac repressor binds to the lac operator to inhibit transcription in E. coli. This inhibition can be relieved by adding lactose or isopropyl-β-D-thiogalactopyranoside (IPTG).
   1344..1932    -  rep_origin     ori: high-copy-number ColE1/pMB1/pBR322/pUC origin of replication
   2103..2963    -  CDS            AmpR: β-lactamase; bla; confers resistance to ampicillin, carbenicillin, and related antibiotics
   2964..3068    -  promoter       AmpR promoter: bla
>Addgene plasmid #205988 | pBSII-FRT-MCS | addgene full sequence | sequence record 440523 | Addgene NGS Result
CTAAATTGTAAGCGTTAATATTTTGTTAAAATTCGCGTTAAATTTTTGTTAAATCAGCTCATTTTTTAAC
CAATAGGCCGAAATCGGCAAAATCCCTTATAAATCAAAAGAATAGACCGAGATAGGGT
[37 nt withheld, positions 129-165]
AAAGAACGTGGACTCCAACGTCAAAGG
[49 nt withheld, positions 193-241]
T
[91 nt withheld, positions 243-333]
G
[124 nt withheld, positions 335-458]
CCCATTCGCCATTCAGGCTGCGCAACTGTTGGGAAGGGCGATCGGTGCGGGCCTCTTCGCTATTACGCCA
GCTGGCGAAAGGGGGATGTGCTGCAAGGCGATTAAGTTGGGTAACGCCAGGGTTTTCCCAGTCACGACGT
TGTAAAACGACGGCCAGTGAGCGCGCGTAATACGACTCACTATAGGGCGAATTGGGTACCAGATCTCCAT
GGCACGTGAAGTTCCTATTCCGAAGTTCCTATTCTCTAGAAAGTATAGGAACTTCGCGACATATGCTCGA
GGGGCCCCGGTATCGATAAGCTTGATATCCTGCAGGGATCCACTAGTTCTAGAGCGGCCGCCACCGCGGT
GGAATTCTCGCGAAGTTCCTATTCCGAAGTTCCTATTCTTCAAATAGTATAGGAACTTCCCGGGGTCGAC
GCTAGCGAGCTCCAGCTTTTGTTCCCTTTAGTGAGGGTTAATTGCGCGCTTGGCGTAATCATGGTCATAG
CTGTTTCCTGTGTGAAATTGTTATCCGCTCACAATTCCACACAACATACGAGCCGGAAGCATAAAGTGTA
AAGCCTGGGGTGCCTAATGAGTGAGCTAACTCACATTAATTGCGTTGCGCTCACTGCCCGCTTTCCAGTC
GGGAAACCTGTCGTGCCAGCTGCATTAATGAATCGGCCAACGCGCGGGGAGAGGCGGTTTGCGTATTGGG
CGCTCTTCCGCTTCCTCGCTCACTGACTCGCTGCGCTCGGTCGTTCGGCTGCGGCGAGCGGTATCAGCTC
ACTCAAAGGCGGTAATACGGTTATCCACAGAATCAGGGGATAACGCAGGAAAGAACATGTGAGCAAAAGG
CCAGCAAAAGGCCAGGAACCGTAAAAAGGCCGCGTTGCTGGCGTTTTTCCATAGGCTCCGCCCCCCTGAC
GAGCATCACAAAAATCGACGCTCAAGTCAGAGGTGGCGAAACCCGACAGGACTATAAAGATACCAGGCGT
TTCCCCCTGGAAGCTCCCTCGTGCGCTCTCCTGTTCCGACCCTGCCGCTTACCGGATACCTGTCCGCCTT
TCTCCCTTCGGGAAGCGTGGCGCTTTCTCATAGCTCACGCTGTAGGTATCTCAGTTCGGTGTAGGTCGTT
CGCTCCAAGCTGGGCTGTGTGCACGAACCCCCCGTTCAGCCCGACCGCTGCGCCTTATCCGGTAACTATC
GTCTTGAGTCCAACCCGGTAAGACACGACTTATCGCCACTGGCAGCAGCCACTGGTAACAGGATTAGCAG
AGCGAGGTATGTAGGCGGTGCTACAGAGTTCTTGAAGTGGTGGCCTAACTACGGCTACACTAGAAGAACA
GTATTTGGTATCTGCGCTCTGCTGAAGCCAGTTACCTTCGGAAAAAGAGTTGGTAGCTCTTGATCCGGCA
AACAAACCACCGCTGGTAGCGGTGGTTTTTTTGTTTGCAAGCAGCAGATTACGCGCAGAAAAAAAGGATC
TCAAGAAGATCCTTTGATCTTTTCTACGGGGTCTGACGCTCAGTGGAACGAAAACTCACGTTAAGGGATT
TTGGTCATGAGATTATCAAAAAGGATCTTCACCTAGATCCTTTTAAATTAAAAATGAAGTTTTAAATCAA
TCTAAAGTATATATGAGTAAACTTGGTCTGACAGTTACCAATGCTTAATCAGTGAGGCACCTATCTCAGC
GATCTGTCTATTTCGTTCATCCATAGTTGCCTGACTCCCCGTCGTGTAGATAACTACGATACGGGAGGGC
TTACCATCTGGCCCCAGTGCTGCAATGATACCGCGAGACCCACGCTCACCGGCTCCAGATTTATCAGCAA
TAAACCAGCCAGCCGGAAGGGCCGAGCGCAGAAGTGGTCCTGCAACTTTATCCGCCTCCATCCAGTCTAT
TAATTGTTGCCGGGAAGCTAGAGTAAGTAGTTCGCCAGTTAATAGTTTGCGCAACGTTGTTGCCATTGCT
ACAGGCATCGTGGTGTCACGCTCGTCGTTTGGTATGGCTTCATTCAGCTCCGGTTCCCAACGATCAAGGC
GAGTTACATGATCCCCCATGTTGTGCAAAAAAGCGGTTAGCTCCTTCGGTCCTCCGATCGTTGTCAGAAG
TAAGTTGGCCGCAGTGTTATCACTCATGGTTATGGCAGCACTGCATAATTCTCTTACTGTCATGCCATCC
GTAAGATGCTTTTCTGTGACTGGTGAGTACTCAACCAAGTCATTCTGAGAATAGTGTATGCGGCGACCGA
GTTGCTCTTGCCCGGCGTCAATACGGGATAATACCGCGCCACATAGCAGAACTTTAAAAGTGCTCATCAT
TGGAAAACGTTCTTCGGGGCGAAAACTCTCAAGGATCTTACCGCTGTTGAGATCCAGTTCGATGTAACCC
ACTCGTGCACCCAACTGATCTTCAGCATCTTTTACTTTCACCAGCGTTTCTGGGTGAGCAAAAACAGGAA
GGCAAAATGCCGCAAAAAAGGGAATAAGGGCGACACGGAAATGTTGAATACTCATACTCTTCCTTTTTCA
ATATTATTGAAGCATTTATCAGGGTTATTGTCTCATGAGCGGATACATATTTGAATGTATTTAGAAAAAT
AAACAAATAGGGGTTCCGCGCACATTTCCCCGAAAAGTGCCAC
